Addgene plasmid #225495: pLenti6.3/TO/V5-DEST-Lifeact-mScarlet-I
Purpose: Expression of Lifeact-mScarlet-I (lentiviral vector)
Depositing lab: Guillaume Jacquemet. Depositing organization: Turku Bioscience Centre. Publication: Fast label-free live imaging with FlowVision reveals key principles of cancer cell arrest on endothelial monolayers. Follain G, Ghimire S, Pylvanainen JW, Vaitkeviciute M, Hidalgo-Cenalmor I, Wurzinger D, Guzman C, Conway JRW, Dibus M, Harkonen J, Oikari S, Rilla K, Salmi M, Ivaska J, Jacquemet G. EMBO J. 2026 Jan 6. doi: 10.1038/s44318-025-00678-9. PubMed 41495248.
Backbone
  Vector backbone: pLenti6.3/TO/V5-DEST
  Vector type: Mammalian Expression, Lentiviral
Growth in bacteria
  Bacterial resistance: Ampicillin, 100 μg/mL
  Growth temperature: 37°C
  Growth strain: NEB Stable
  Copy number: Unknown
Gene/Insert
  Gene/Insert name: Lifeact
  Tag / fusion protein: mScarlet-I
  Cloning method: Gateway Cloning
  Sequencing primers: 5′ cmv
Terms and licenses: Academic/Nonprofit Terms; Industry Terms: Not Available to Industry
Depositor comments: Please visit https://doi.org/10.1101/2024.09.30.615654 for the bioRxiv preprint.
How to cite: pLenti6.3/TO/V5-DEST-Lifeact-mScarlet-I was a gift from Guillaume Jacquemet (Addgene plasmid # 225495 ; http://n2t.net/addgene:225495 ; RRID:Addgene_225495)
