[The description below was written by a language model from this plasmid's Addgene catalogue record and pLannotate feature annotations shown in this document.]
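Description:
pLenti6.3/TO/V5-DEST-Lifeact-mScarlet-I is an 8.5 kb HIV-1-based lentiviral expression plasmid made by Gateway recombination into the pLenti6.3/TO/V5-DEST backbone. It is propagated in E. coli through a high-copy ColE1/pUC-type origin with ampicillin selection (AmpR), and it also carries an f1 ori and an SV40 ori. The viral portion has a third-generation layout. An RSV promoter is fused to a truncated 5' LTR and drives genomic RNA production in packaging cells. This is followed by the Ψ packaging signal with a gag fragment, the RRE for Rev-dependent nuclear export, and the cPPT/CTS. A ΔU3 self-inactivating 3' LTR closes the cassette, so the integrated provirus lacks LTR promoter activity.

The payload sits between attB1 and attB2 sites. It is a short actin-binding fragment of yeast ABP140 (the Lifeact peptide) followed directly by the monomeric, rapidly maturing red fluorescent protein mScarlet-I. Transcription comes from the CMV enhancer/promoter, which is followed by two short tet operator-like elements. These correspond to the "TO" in the backbone name, which implies constitutive expression in ordinary cells and tetracycline-regulatable expression where a Tet repressor is present. A backbone V5 epitope lies downstream of attB2, but the record does not show whether it is read in frame with the fusion. A WPRE enhances transcript expression. An SV40 promoter/EM7 unit drives blasticidin S deaminase for blasticidin selection of transduced mammalian cells.

The construct is intended for lentiviral delivery and stable expression of a red F-actin label. The associated study concerns live imaging of cancer cells on endothelial monolayers.
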