Features (pLannotate 1.2.2; 35 found; start..end, strand, type, name):
      3..229     +  promoter       RSV promoter: Rous sarcoma virus enhancer/promoter
    230..410     +  LTR            5' LTR (truncated): truncated 5' long terminal repeat (LTR) from HIV-1
    457..582     +  misc_feature   HIV-1 Ψ: packaging signal of human immunodeficiency virus type 1
    566..929     +  CDS            HIV-1 gag (fragment): gag protein from human immunodeficiency virus 1; gag
   1075..1308    +  misc_feature   RRE: The Rev response element (RRE) of HIV-1 allows for Rev-dependent mRNA export from the nucleus to the cytoplasm.
   1685..1785    +  CDS            Rev (fragment): human immunodeficiency virus 1 (HIV-1) Rev protein; rev; enhances nuclear export of unspliced and incompletely spliced viral mRNAs
   1804..1921    +  misc_feature   cPPT/CTS: central polypurine tract and central termination sequence of HIV-1
   1945..2246    +  enhancer       CMV enhancer: human cytomegalovirus immediate early enhancer
   2247..2450    +  promoter       CMV promoter: human cytomegalovirus (CMV) immediate early promoter
   2452..2471    +  promoter       PLtetO-1 promoter (fragment): modified phage lambda PL promoter with tet operator sites (Lutz and Bujard, 1997)
   2473..2492    +  promoter       PLtetO-1 promoter (fragment): modified phage lambda PL promoter with tet operator sites (Lutz and Bujard, 1997)
   2532..2556    +  protein_bind   attB1: mutant version of attB; recombination site for the Gateway® BP reaction BP Clonase™
   2600..2671    +  CDS            ABP140 (fragment): AB140_YEAST - Also known as TRM140. Experimental evidence at protein level: Swiss-Prot protein existence level 1. S-adenosyl-L-methionine-dependent methyltransferase that mediates N(3)-methylcytidine modification of residue 32 of the tRNA anticodon loop of tRNA(Thr) and tRNA(Ser). Binds F-actin and shows weak F-actin cross-linking activity. From Saccharomyces cerevisiae (strain ATCC 204508 / S288c) (Baker's yeast).
   2672..3367    +  CDS            mScarlet-I: mScarlet-I is a basic (constitutively fluorescent) red fluorescent protein published in 2016, derived from synthetic construct. It is reported to be a rapidly-maturing monomer with moderate acid sensitivity.
   3388..3412    -  protein_bind   attB2: mutant version of attB; recombination site for the Gateway® BP reaction BP Clonase™
   3465..3506    +  CDS            V5 tag: epitope tag from simian virus 5
   3530..4118    +  misc_feature   WPRE: woodchuck hepatitis virus posttranscriptional regulatory element
   4133..4449    +  promoter       SV40 promoter: SV40 enhancer and early promoter
   4497..4544    +  promoter       EM7 promoter: synthetic bacterial promoter&nbsp
   4563..4961    +  CDS            BSD: blasticidin S deaminase; Aspergillus terreus BSD; confers resistance to blasticidin
   4978..5046    +  CDS            nef (fragment): NEF_HV1Z2 - Experimental evidence at protein level: Swiss-Prot protein existence level 1. Extracellular Nef protein targets CD4(+) T-lymphocytes for apoptosis by interacting with CXCR4 surface receptors. From Human immunodeficiency virus type 1 group M subtype D (isolate Z2/CDC-Z34) (HIV-1).
   5048..5281    +  LTR            3' LTR (ΔU3): self-inactivating 3' long terminal repeat (LTR) from HIV-1
   5353..5474    +  polyA_signal   SV40 poly(A) signal: SV40 polyadenylation signal
   5514..5649    +  rep_origin     SV40 ori: SV40 origin of replication
   5670..5688    -  promoter       T7 promoter: promoter for bacteriophage T7 RNA polymerase
   5696..5851    +  CDS            lacZα (fragment): LacZα fragment of β-galactosidase; lacZ fragment
   5856..6284    +  rep_origin     f1 ori (sequence partly withheld): f1 bacteriophage origin of replication; arrow indicates direction of (+) strand synthesis
   6337..6441    +  promoter       AmpR promoter: bla
   6442..7302    +  CDS            AmpR: β-lactamase; bla; confers resistance to ampicillin, carbenicillin, and related antibiotics
   7473..8061    +  rep_origin     ori: high-copy-number ColE1/pMB1/pBR322/pUC origin of replication
   8244..8336    +  CDS            lacI (fragment): lac repressor; lacI; The lac repressor binds to the lac operator to inhibit transcription in E. coli. This inhibition can be relieved by adding lactose or isopropyl-β-D-thiogalactopyranoside (IPTG).
   8349..8370    +  protein_bind   CAP binding site: CAP binding activates transcription in the presence of cAMP. E. coli catabolite activator protein
   8385..8415    +  promoter       lac promoter: promoter for the E. coli lac operon
   8423..8439    +  protein_bind   lac operator: The lac repressor binds to the lac operator to inhibit transcription in E. coli. This inhibition can be relieved by adding lactose or isopropyl-β-D-thiogalactopyranoside (IPTG). lac repressor encoded by lacI
   8484..8502    +  promoter       T3 promoter: promoter for bacteriophage T3 RNA polymerase
>Addgene plasmid #225495 | pLenti6.3/TO/V5-DEST-Lifeact-mScarlet-I | addgene full sequence | sequence record 492869 | Addgene NGS Result
AATGTAGTCTTATGCAATACTCTTGTAGTCTTGCAACATGGTAACGATGAGTTAGCAACATGCCTTACAA
GGAGAGAAAAAGCACCGTGCATGCCGATTGGTGGAAGTAAGGTGGTACGATCGTGCCTTATTAGGAAGGC
AACAGACGGGTCTGACATGGATTGGACGAACCACTGAATTGCCGCATTGCAGAGATATTGTATTTAAGTG
CCTAGCTCGATACATAAACGGGTCTCTCTGGTTAGACCAGATCTGAGCCTGGGAGCTCTCTGGCTAACTA
GGGAACCCACTGCTTAAGCCTCAATAAAGCTTGCCTTGAGTGCTTCAAGTAGTGTGTGCCCGTCTGTTGT
GTGACTCTGGTAACTAGAGATCCCTCAGACCCTTTTAGTCAGTGTGGAAAATCTCTAGCAGTGGCGCCCG
AACAGGGACTTGAAAGCGAAAGGGAAACCAGAGGAGCTCTCTCGACGCAGGACTCGGCTTGCTGAAGCGC
GCACGGCAAGAGGCGAGGGGCGGCGACTGGTGAGTACGCCAAAAATTTTGACTAGCGGAGGCTAGAAGGA
GAGAGATGGGTGCGAGAGCGTCAGTATTAAGCGGGGGAGAATTAGATCGCGATGGGAAAAAATTCGGTTA
AGGCCAGGGGGAAAGAAAAAATATAAATTAAAACATATAGTATGGGCAAGCAGGGAGCTAGAACGATTCG
CAGTTAATCCTGGCCTGTTAGAAACATCAGAAGGCTGTAGACAAATACTGGGACAGCTACAACCATCCCT
TCAGACAGGATCAGAAGAACTTAGATCATTATATAATACAGTAGCAACCCTCTATTGTGTGCATCAAAGG
ATAGAGATAAAAGACACCAAGGAAGCTTTAGACAAGATAGAGGAAGAGCAAAACAAAAGTAAGACCACCG
CACAGCAAGCGGCCGCTGATCTTCAGACCTGGAGGAGGAGATATGAGGGACAATTGGAGAAGTGAATTAT
ATAAATATAAAGTAGTAAAAATTGAACCATTAGGAGTAGCACCCACCAAGGCAAAGAGAAGAGTGGTGCA
GAGAGAAAAAAGAGCAGTGGGAATAGGAGCTTTGTTCCTTGGGTTCTTGGGAGCAGCAGGAAGCACTATG
GGCGCAGCGTCAATGACGCTGACGGTACAGGCCAGACAATTATTGTCTGGTATAGTGCAGCAGCAGAACA
ATTTGCTGAGGGCTATTGAGGCGCAACAGCATCTGTTGCAACTCACAGTCTGGGGCATCAAGCAGCTCCA
GGCAAGAATCCTGGCTGTGGAAAGATACCTAAAGGATCAACAGCTCCTGGGGATTTGGGGTTGCTCTGGA
AAACTCATTTGCACCACTGCTGTGCCTTGGAATGCTAGTTGGAGTAATAAATCTCTGGAACAGATTTGGA
ATCACACGACCTGGATGGAGTGGGACAGAGAAATTAACAATTACACAAGCTTAATACACTCCTTAATTGA
AGAATCGCAAAACCAGCAAGAAAAGAATGAACAAGAATTATTGGAATTAGATAAATGGGCAAGTTTGTGG
AATTGGTTTAACATAACAAATTGGCTGTGGTATATAAAATTATTCATAATGATAGTAGGAGGCTTGGTAG
GTTTAAGAATAGTTTTTGCTGTACTTTCTATAGTGAATAGAGTTAGGCAGGGATATTCACCATTATCGTT
TCAGACCCACCTCCCAACCCCGAGGGGACCCGACAGGCCCGAAGGAATAGAAGAAGAAGGTGGAGAGAGA
GACAGAGACAGATCCATTCGATTAGTGAACGGATCTCGACGGTATCGGTTAACTTTTAAAAGAAAAGGGG
GGATTGGGGGGTACAGTGCAGGGGAAAGAATAGTAGACATAATAGCAACAGACATACAAACTAAAGAATT
ACAAAAACAAATTACAAAAATTCAAAATTTTATCGATAAGCTTGGGAGTTCCGCTTACATAACTTACGGT
AAATGGCCCGCCTGGCTGACCGCCCAACGACCCCCGCCCATTGACGTCAATAATGACGTATGTTCCCATA
GTAACGCCAATAGGGACTTTCCATTGACGTCAATGGGTGGAGTATTTACGGTAAACTGCCCACTTGGCAG
TACATCAAGTGTATCATATGCCAAGTACGCCCCCTATTGACGTCAATGACGGTAAATGGCCCGCCTGGCA
TTATGCCCAGTACATGACCTTATGGGACTTTCCTACTTGGCAGTACATCTACGTATTAGTCATCGCTATT
ACCATGGTGATGCGGTTTTGGCAGTACATCAATGGGCGTGGATAGCGGTTTGACTCACGGGGATTTCCAA
GTCTCCACCCCATTGACGTCAATGGGAGTTTGTTTTGGCACCAAAATCAACGGGACTTTCCAAAATGTCG
TAACAACTCCGCCCCATTGACGCAAATGGGCGGTAGGCGTGTACGGTGGGAGGTCTATATAAGCAGAGCT
CTCCCTATCAGTGATAGAGATCTCCCTATCAGTGATAGAGATCGTCGACTAGTCCAGTGTGGTGGAATTC
TGCAGATATCAACAAGTTTGTACAAAAAAGCAGGCTGGCGCCGGAACCAATTCAGTCGACTGGATCCGGT
ACCGCCACCATGGGCGTGGCCGACCTGATCAAGAAGTTCGAGAGCATCAGCAAGGAGGAGGGGGATCCAC
CGGTCGCCACCATGGTGAGCAAGGGCGAGGCAGTGATCAAGGAGTTCATGCGGTTCAAGGTGCACATGGA
GGGCTCCATGAACGGCCACGAGTTCGAGATCGAGGGCGAGGGCGAGGGCCGCCCCTACGAGGGCACCCAG
ACCGCCAAGCTGAAGGTGACCAAGGGTGGCCCCCTGCCCTTCTCCTGGGACATCCTGTCCCCTCAGTTCA
TGTACGGCTCCAGGGCCTTCATCAAGCACCCCGCCGACATCCCCGACTACTATAAGCAGTCCTTCCCCGA
GGGCTTCAAGTGGGAGCGCGTGATGAACTTCGAGGACGGCGGCGCCGTGACCGTGACCCAGGACACCTCC
CTGGAGGACGGCACCCTGATCTACAAGGTGAAGCTCCGCGGCACCAACTTCCCTCCTGACGGCCCCGTAA
TGCAGAAGAAGACAATGGGCTGGGAAGCGTCCACCGAGCGGTTGTACCCCGAGGACGGCGTGCTGAAGGG
CGACATTAAGATGGCCCTGCGCCTGAAGGACGGCGGCCGCTACCTGGCGGACTTCAAGACCACCTACAAG
GCCAAGAAGCCCGTGCAGATGCCCGGCGCCTACAACGTCGACCGCAAGTTGGACATCACCTCCCACAACG
AGGACTACACCGTGGTGGAACAGTACGAACGCTCCGAGGGCCGCCACTCCACCGGCGGCATGGACGAGCT
GTACAAGTAATAGCTCGAGATATCTAGACCCAGCTTTCTTGTACAAAGTGGTTGATATCCAGCACAGTGG
CGGCCGCTCGAGTCTAGAGGGCCCGCGGTTCGAAGGTAAGCCTATCCCTAACCCTCTCCTCGGTCTCGAT
TCTACGCGTACCGGTTAGTAATGATCGACAATCAACCTCTGGATTACAAAATTTGTGAAAGATTGACTGG
TATTCTTAACTATGTTGCTCCTTTTACGCTATGTGGATACGCTGCTTTAATGCCTTTGTATCATGCTATT
GCTTCCCGTATGGCTTTCATTTTCTCCTCCTTGTATAAATCCTGGTTGCTGTCTCTTTATGAGGAGTTGT
GGCCCGTTGTCAGGCAACGTGGCGTGGTGTGCACTGTGTTTGCTGACGCAACCCCCACTGGTTGGGGCAT
TGCCACCACCTGTCAGCTCCTTTCCGGGACTTTCGCTTTCCCCCTCCCTATTGCCACGGCGGAACTCATC
GCCGCCTGCCTTGCCCGCTGCTGGACAGGGGCTCGGCTGTTGGGCACTGACAATTCCGTGGTGTTGTCGG
GGAAGCTGACGTCCTTTCCATGGCTGCTCGCCTGTGTTGCCACCTGGATTCTGCGCGGGACGTCCTTCTG
CTACGTCCCTTCGGCCCTCAATCCAGCGGACCTTCCTTCCCGCGGCCTGCTGCCGGCTCTGCGGCCTCTT
CCGCGTCTTCGCCTTCGCCCTCAGACGAGTCGGATCTCCCTTTGGGCCGCCTCCCCGCCTGGCGATGGTA
CCGGTGTGGAAAGTCCCCAGGCTCCCCAGCAGGCAGAAGTATGCAAAGCATGCATCTCAATTAGTCAGCA
ACCAGGTGTGGAAAGTCCCCAGGCTCCCCAGCAGGCAGAAGTATGCAAAGCATGCATCTCAATTAGTCAG
CAACCATAGTCCCGCCCCTAACTCCGCCCATCCCGCCCCTAACTCCGCCCAGTTCCGCCCATTCTCCGCC
CCATGGCTGACTAATTTTTTTTATTTATGCAGAGGCCGAGGCCGCCTCTGCCTCTGAGCTATTCCAGAAG
TAGTGAGGAGGCTTTTTTGGAGGCCTAGGCTTTTGCAAAAAGCTCCCGGGAGCTTGTATATCCATTTTCG
GATCTGATCAGCACGTGTTGACAATTAATCATCGGCATAGTATATCGGCATAGTATAATACGACAAGGTG
AGGAACTAAACCATGGCCAAGCCTTTGTCTCAAGAAGAATCCACCCTCATTGAAAGAGCAACGGCTACAA
TCAACAGCATCCCCATCTCTGAAGACTACAGCGTCGCCAGCGCAGCTCTCTCTAGCGACGGCCGCATCTT
CACTGGTGTCAATGTATATCATTTTACTGGGGGACCTTGTGCAGAACTCGTGGTGCTGGGCACTGCTGCT
GCTGCGGCAGCTGGCAACCTGACTTGTATCGTCGCGATCGGAAATGAGAACAGGGGCATCTTGAGCCCCT
GCGGACGGTGCCGACAGGTGCTTCTCGATCTGCATCCTGGGATCAAAGCCATAGTGAAGGACAGTGATGG
ACAGCCGACGGCAGTTGGGATTCGTGAATTGCTGCCCTCTGGTTATGTGTGGGAGGGCTAAGCACAATTC
GAGCTCGGTACCTTTAAGACCAATGACTTACAAGGCAGCTGTAGATCTTAGCCACTTTTTAAAAGAAAAG
GGGGGACTGGAAGGGCTAATTCACTCCCAACGAAGACAAGATCTGCTTTTTGCTTGTACTGGGTCTCTCT
GGTTAGACCAGATCTGAGCCTGGGAGCTCTCTGGCTAACTAGGGAACCCACTGCTTAAGCCTCAATAAAG
CTTGCCTTGAGTGCTTCAAGTAGTGTGTGCCCGTCTGTTGTGTGACTCTGGTAACTAGAGATCCCTCAGA
CCCTTTTAGTCAGTGTGGAAAATCTCTAGCAGTAGTAGTTCATGTCATCTTATTATTCAGTATTTATAAC
TTGCAAAGAAATGAATATCAGAGAGTGAGAGGAACTTGTTTATTGCAGCTTATAATGGTTACAAATAAAG
CAATAGCATCACAAATTTCACAAATAAAGCATTTTTTTCACTGCATTCTAGTTGTGGTTTGTCCAAACTC
ATCAATGTATCTTATCATGTCTGGCTCTAGCTATCCCGCCCCTAACTCCGCCCATCCCGCCCCTAACTCC
GCCCAGTTCCGCCCATTCTCCGCCCCATGGCTGACTAATTTTTTTTATTTATGCAGAGGCCGAGGCCGCC
TCGGCCTCTGAGCTATTCCAGAAGTAGTGAGGAGGCTTTTTTGGAGGCCTAGGGACGTACCCAATTCGCC
CTATAGTGAGTCGTATTACGCGCGCTCACTGGCCGTCGTTTTACAACGTCGTGACTGGGAAAACCCTGGC
GTTACCCAACTTAATCGCCTTGCAGCACATCCCCCTTTCGCCAGCTGGCGTAATAGCGAAGAGGCCCGCA
CCGATCGCCCTTCCCAACAGTTGCGCAGCCTGAATGGCGAATGGG
[124 nt withheld, positions 5856-5979]
C
[91 nt withheld, positions 5981-6071]
A
[49 nt withheld, positions 6073-6121]
CCTTTGACGTTGGAGTCCACGTTCTTT
[37 nt withheld, positions 6149-6185]
ACCCTATCTCGGTCTATTCTTTTGATTTATAAGGGATTTTGCCGATTTCGGCCTATTGGTTAAAAAATGA
GCTGATTTAACAAAAATTTAACGCGAATTTTAACAAAATATTAACGCTTACAATTTAGGTGGCACTTTTC
GGGGAAATGTGCGCGGAACCCCTATTTGTTTATTTTTCTAAATACATTCAAATATGTATCCGCTCATGAG
ACAATAACCCTGATAAATGCTTCAATAATATTGAAAAAGGAAGAGTATGAGTATTCAACATTTCCGTGTC
GCCCTTATTCCCTTTTTTGCGGCATTTTGCCTTCCTGTTTTTGCTCACCCAGAAACGCTGGTGAAAGTAA
AAGATGCTGAAGATCAGTTGGGTGCACGAGTGGGTTACATCGAACTGGATCTCAACAGCGGTAAGATCCT
TGAGAGTTTTCGCCCCGAAGAACGTTTTCCAATGATGAGCACTTTTAAAGTTCTGCTATGTGGCGCGGTA
TTATCCCGTATTGACGCCGGGCAAGAGCAACTCGGTCGCCGCATACACTATTCTCAGAATGACTTGGTTG
AGTACTCACCAGTCACAGAAAAGCATCTTACGGATGGCATGACAGTAAGAGAATTATGCAGTGCTGCCAT
AACCATGAGTGATAACACTGCGGCCAACTTACTTCTGACAACGATCGGAGGACCGAAGGAGCTAACCGCT
TTTTTGCACAACATGGGGGATCATGTAACTCGCCTTGATCGTTGGGAACCGGAGCTGAATGAAGCCATAC
CAAACGACGAGCGTGACACCACGATGCCTGTAGCAATGGCAACAACGTTGCGCAAACTATTAACTGGCGA
ACTACTTACTCTAGCTTCCCGGCAACAATTAATAGACTGGATGGAGGCGGATAAAGTTGCAGGACCACTT
CTGCGCTCGGCCCTTCCGGCTGGCTGGTTTATTGCTGATAAATCTGGAGCCGGTGAGCGTGGGTCTCGCG
GTATCATTGCAGCACTGGGGCCAGATGGTAAGCCCTCCCGTATCGTAGTTATCTACACGACGGGGAGTCA
GGCAACTATGGATGAACGAAATAGACAGATCGCTGAGATAGGTGCCTCACTGATTAAGCATTGGTAACTG
TCAGACCAAGTTTACTCATATATACTTTAGATTGATTTAAAACTTCATTTTTAATTTAAAAGGATCTAGG
TGAAGATCCTTTTTGATAATCTCATGACCAAAATCCCTTAACGTGAGTTTTCGTTCCACTGAGCGTCAGA
CCCCGTAGAAAAGATCAAAGGATCTTCTTGAGATCCTTTTTTTCTGCGCGTAATCTGCTGCTTGCAAACA
AAAAAACCACCGCTACCAGCGGTGGTTTGTTTGCCGGATCAAGAGCTACCAACTCTTTTTCCGAAGGTAA
CTGGCTTCAGCAGAGCGCAGATACCAAATACTGTTCTTCTAGTGTAGCCGTAGTTAGGCCACCACTTCAA
GAACTCTGTAGCACCGCCTACATACCTCGCTCTGCTAATCCTGTTACCAGTGGCTGCTGCCAGTGGCGAT
AAGTCGTGTCTTACCGGGTTGGACTCAAGACGATAGTTACCGGATAAGGCGCAGCGGTCGGGCTGAACGG
GGGGTTCGCGCACACAGCCCAGCTTGGAGCGAACGACCTACACCGAACTGAGATACCTACAGCGTGAGCT
ATGAGAAAGCGCCACGCTTCCCGAAGGGAGAAAGGCGGACAGGTATCCGGTAAGCGGCAGGGTCGGAACA
GGAGAGCGCACGAGGGAGCTTCCAGGGGGAAACGCCTGGTATCTTTATAGTCCTGTCGGGTTTCGCCACC
TCTGACTTGAGCGTCGATTTTTGTGATGCTCGTCAGGGGGGCGGAGCCTATGGAAAAACGCCAGCAACGC
GGCCTTTTTACGGTTCCTGGCCTTTTGCTGGCCTTTTGCTCACATGTTCTTTCCTGCGTTATCCCCTGAT
TCTGTGGATAACCGTATTACCGCCTTTGAGTGAGCTGATACCGCTCGCCGCAGCCGAACGACCGAGCGCA
GCGAGTCAGTGAGCGAGGAAGCGGAAGAGCGCCCAATACGCAAACCGCCTCTCCCCGCGCGTTGGCCGAT
TCATTAATGCAGCTGGCACGACAGGTTTCCCGACTGGAAAGCGGGCAGTGAGCGCAACGCAATTAATGTG
AGTTAGCTCACTCATTAGGCACCCCAGGCTTTACACTTTATGCTTCCGGCTCGTATGTTGTGTGGAATTG
TGAGCGGATAACAATTTCACACAGGAAACAGCTATGACCATGATTACGCCAAGCGCGCAATTAACCCTCA
CTAAAGGGAACAAAAGCTGGAGCTGCAAGCTT
